>Addgene plasmid #52152 | pChlr-4SE | depositor partial sequence | sequence record 80760 | M13F(-40)
GGTCTCATGGCCATGTCTTGAAGTGTGTGAAAGATCAGAATGGCAGTCACGTGGTTGAGAAATGCATTGA
ATGTGTACAGCCCCAGTCTTTGCAATTTATCATCGATGCGTTTAAGGGACAGGAGAGACCAAGCTTGGCG
TAATCATGGTCATAGCTGTTTCCTGTGTGAAATTGTTATCCGCTCACAATTCCACACAACATACGAGCCG
GAAGCATAAAGTGTAAAGCCTGGGGTGCCTAATGAGTGAGCTAACTCACATTAATTGCGTTGCGCTCACT
GCCCGCTTTCCAGTCGGGAAACCTGTCGTGCCAGCTGCATTAATGAATCGGCCAACGCGCGGGGAGAGGC
GGTTTGCGTATTGGGCGCTCTTCCGCTTCCTCGCTCACTGACTCGCTGCGCTCGGTCGTTCGGCTGCGGC
GAGCGGTATCAGCTCACTCAAAGGCGGTAATACGGTTATCCAC
