>Addgene plasmid #52152 | pChlr-4SE | addgene partial sequence | sequence record 89943 | M13pUC-Fwd 5'-CCCAGTCACGACGTTGTAAAACG-3'
AGCTCGGTCTCATGGCCATGTCTTGAAGTGTGTGAAAGATCAGAATGGCAGTCACGTGGTTGAGAAATGC
ATTGAATGTGTACAGCCCCAGTCTTTGCAATTTATCATCGATGCGTTTAAGGGACAGGAGAGACCAAGCT
TGGCGTAATCATGGTCATAGCTGTTTCCTGTGTGAAATTGTTATCCGCTCACAATTCCACACAACATACG
AGCCGGAAGCATAAAGTGTAAAGCCTGGGGTGCCTAATGAGTGAGCTAACTCACATTAATTGCGTTGCGC
TCACTGCCCGCTTTCCAGTCGGGAAACCTGTCGTGCCAGCTGCATTAATGAATCGGCCAACGCGCGGGGA
GAGGCGGTTTGCGTATTGGGCGCTCTTCCGCTTCCTCGCTCACTGACTCGCTGCGCTCGGTCGTTCGGCT
GCGGCGAGCGGTATCAGCTCACTCAAAGGCGGTAATACGGTTATCCACAGAATCAGGGGATAACGCAGGA
AAGAACATGTGAGCAAAAGGCCAGCAAAAGGCCAGGAACCGTAAAAAGGCCGCGTTGCTGGCGTTTTTCC
ATAGGCTCCGCCCCCCTGACGAGCATCACAAAAATCGACGCTCAAGTCAGAGGTGGTGAAACCCGACAGG
ACTATAAAGATACCAGGCGTTTCCCCCTGGAAGCTCCCTCGTGCGCTCTCCTGTTCCGACCCTGCCGCTT
ACCGGATACCTGTCCGCCTTTCTCCCTTCGGGAAGCGTGGCGCTTTCTCATAGCTCACGCTGTA
