[The description below was written by a language model from this plasmid's Addgene catalogue record.]
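Description:
pChlr-4SE is a small, high-copy bacterial plasmid of about 2.3 kb that serves as a module donor in a library for the modular assembly of designer PUF (Pumilio/FBF) RNA-binding proteins. Its backbone, pChlr-pNEB193, is a derivative of the pNEB193 cloning vector in which the original ampicillin resistance gene (bla) was replaced by the chloramphenicol resistance gene from pACYC using Gibson Assembly, so the plasmid is propagated in E. coli under chloramphenicol selection. The record does not name the origin of replication or any promoter. Although it is catalogued as a bacterial expression vector, its stated role is to carry a single repeat module rather than a complete expressible protein. The insert is flanked by M13 forward and reverse priming sites, which are used for sequence verification.

The payload is module 4 of the human PUM1 Pumilio homology domain (PUM-HD), corresponding to amino acids 133–168 of that domain. Each PUF repeat contacts one RNA base through a few key side chains, and here positions 12 and 16 of the module have been changed from asparagine to serine and from glutamine to glutamate. This 12S/16E combination redirects the repeat to recognise guanine, specifically G at nucleotide 5 of the target RNA. The insert size is listed as 36, which matches the number of residues in the stated span rather than a plausible base-pair length, and the difference between total and backbone sizes (64 bp) fits neither reading, so the recorded sizes should be treated with caution. The cloning method is not recorded. Combined with sibling plasmids encoding the other repeats and base specificities, this module allows construction of custom PUM-HD proteins for sequence-specific post-transcriptional regulation of endogenous RNAs.
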