Addgene plasmid #52152: pChlr-4SE
Purpose: Encodes module 4 with amino acids 12S-16E for recognition of nt 5G
Depositing lab: Huimin Zhao. Depositing organization: University of Illinois at Urbana-Champaign. Publication: Modular assembly of designer PUF proteins for specific post-transcriptional regulation of endogenous RNA. Abil Z, Denard CA, Zhao H. J Biol Eng. 2014 Mar 1;8(1):7. 10.1186/1754-1611-8-7 PubMed 24581042.
Backbone
  Vector backbone: pChlr-pNEB193
  Backbone manufacturer: New England Biolabs
  Backbone size w/o insert (bp): 2280
  Total vector size (bp): 2344
  Modifications to backbone: Replaced the original ampicillin resistance gene Bla with the chloramphenicol resistance gene Cam from pACYC (New England Biolabs) using the Gibson Assembly method.
  Vector type: Bacterial Expression
Growth in bacteria
  Bacterial resistance: Chloramphenicol, 25 μg/mL
  Growth temperature: 37°C
  Growth strain: Top10
  Copy number: High Copy
Gene/Insert
  Gene/Insert name: Pumilio homology domain amino acids 133-168 (alt name: PUM-HD module 4)
  Species: H. sapiens (human)
  Insert size (bp): 36
  Mutation: Changed 12N to 12S and 16Q to 16E in Module 4
  GenBank ID: D43951
  Entrez Gene: PUM1 (a.k.a. HSPUM, NEDMSF, PUMH, PUMH1, PUML1, SCA47)
  Cloning method: Unknown
  Sequencing primers: 5′ M13 For; 3′ M13 Rev
Terms and licenses: Academic/Nonprofit Terms; Industry Terms: Not Available to Industry
How to cite: pChlr-4SE was a gift from Huimin Zhao (Addgene plasmid # 52152 ; http://n2t.net/addgene:52152 ; RRID:Addgene_52152)
